>Addgene plasmid #11104 | IKK-2 K44M | addgene full sequence | sequence record 169429 | Addgene NGS Result
CATTAATGAATCGGCCAACGCGCGGGGAGAGGCGGTTTGCGTATTGGGCGCTCTTCCGCTTCCTCGCTCA
CTGACTCGCTGCGCTCGGTCGTTCGGCTGCGGCGAGCGGTATCAGCTCACTCAAAGGCGGTAATACGGTT
ATCCACAGAATCAGGGGATAACGCAGGAAAGAACATGTGAGCAAAAGGCCAGCAAAAGGCCAGGAACCGT
AAAAAGGCCGCGTTGCTGGCGTTTTTCCATAGGCTCCGCCCCCCTGACGAGCATCACAAAAATCGACGCT
CAAGTCAGAGGTGGCGAAACCCGACAGGACTATAAAGATACCAGGCGTTTCCCCCTGGAAGCTCCCTCGT
GCGCTCTCCTGTTCCGACCCTGCCGCTTACCGGATACCTGTCCGCCTTTCTCCCTTCGGGAAGCGTGGCG
CTTTCTCATAGCTCACGCTGTAGGTATCTCAGTTCGGTGTAGGTCGTTCGCTCCAAGCTGGGCTGTGTGC
ACGAACCCCCCGTTCAGCCCGACCGCTGCGCCTTATCCGGTAACTATCGTCTTGAGTCCAACCCGGTAAG
ACACGACTTATCGCCACTGGCAGCAGCCACTGGTAACAGGATTAGCAGAGCGAGGTATGTAGGCGGTGCT
ACAGAGTTCTTGAAGTGGTGGCCTAACTACGGCTACACTAGAAGAACAGTATTTGGTATCTGCGCTCTGC
TGAAGCCAGTTACCTTCGGAAAAAGAGTTGGTAGCTCTTGATCCGGCAAACAAACCACCGCTGGTAGCGG
TGGTTTTTTTGTTTGCAAGCAGCAGATTACGCGCAGAAAAAAAGGATCTCAAGAAGATCCTTTGATCTTT
TCTACGGGGTCTGACGCTCAGTGGAACGAAAACTCACGTTAAGGGATTTTGGTCATGAGATTATCAAAAA
GGATCTTCACCTAGATCCTTTTAAATTAAAAATGAAGTTTTAAATCAATCTAAAGTATATATGAGTAAAC
TTGGTCTGACAGTTACCAATGCTTAATCAGTGAGGCACCTATCTCAGCGATCTGTCTATTTCGTTCATCC
ATAGTTGCCTGACTCCCCGTCGTGTAGATAACTACGATACGGGAGGGCTTACCATCTGGCCCCAGTGCTG
CAATGATACCGCGAGACCCACGCTCACCGGCTCCAGATTTATCAGCAATAAACCAGCCAGCCGGAAGGGC
CGAGCGCAGAAGTGGTCCTGCAACTTTATCCGCCTCCATCCAGTCTATTAATTGTTGCCGGGAAGCTAGA
GTAAGTAGTTCGCCAGTTAATAGTTTGCGCAACGTTGTTGCCATTGCTACAGGCATCGTGGTGTCACGCT
CGTCGTTTGGTATGGCTTCATTCAGCTCCGGTTCCCAACGATCAAGGCGAGTTACATGATCCCCCATGTT
GTGCAAAAAAGCGGTTAGCTCCTTCGGTCCTCCGATCGTTGTCAGAAGTAAGTTGGCCGCAGTGTTATCA
CTCATGGTTATGGCAGCACTGCATAATTCTCTTACTGTCATGCCATCCGTAAGATGCTTTTCTGTGACTG
GTGAGTACTCAACCAAGTCATTCTGAGAATAGTGTATGCGGCGACCGAGTTGCTCTTGCCCGGCGTCAAT
ACGGGATAATACCGCGCCACATAGCAGAACTTTAAAAGTGCTCATCATTGGAAAACGTTCTTCGGGGCGA
AAACTCTCAAGGATCTTACCGCTGTTGAGATCCAGTTCGATGTAACCCACTCGTGCACCCAACTGATCTT
CAGCATCTTTTACTTTCACCAGCGTTTCTGGGTGAGCAAAAACAGGAAGGCAAAATGCCGCAAAAAAGGG
AATAAGGGCGACACGGAAATGTTGAATACTCATACTCTTCCTTTTTCAATATTATTGAAGCATTTATCAG
GGTTATTGTCTCATGAGCGGATACATATTTGAATGTATTTAGAAAAATAAACAAATAGGGGTTCCGCGCA
CATTTCCCCGAAAAGTGCCACCTG
[124 nt withheld, positions 1985-2108]
C
[91 nt withheld, positions 2110-2200]
A
[49 nt withheld, positions 2202-2250]
CCTTTGACGTTGGAGTCCACGTTCTTT
[37 nt withheld, positions 2278-2314]
ACCCTATCTCGGTCTATTCTTTTGATTTATAAGGGATTTTGCCGATTTCGGCCTATTGGTTAAAAAATGA
GCTGATTTAACAAAAATTTAACGCGAATTTTAACAAAATATTAACGCTTACAATTTCCATTCGCCATTCA
GGCTGCGCAACTGTTGGGAAGGGCGATCGGTGCGGGCCTCTTCGCTATTACGCCAGCTGGCGAAAGGGGG
ATGTGCTGCAAGGCGATTAAGTTGGGTAACGCCAGGGTTTTCCCAGTCACGACGTTGTAAAACGACGGCC
AGTGCCAAGCTGATCTATACATTGAATCAATATTGGCAATTAGCCATATTAGTCATTGGTTATATAGCAT
AAATCAATATTGGCTATTGGCCATTGCATACGTTGTATCTATATCATAATATGTACATTTATATTGGCTC
ATGTCCAATATGACCGCCATGTTGACATTGATTATTGACTAGTTATTAATAGTAATCAATTACGGGGTCA
TTAGTTCATAGCCCATATATGGAGTTCCGCGTTACATAACTTACGGTAAATGGCCCGCCTGGCTGACCGC
CCAACGACCCCCGCCCATTGACGTCAATAATGACGTATGTTCCCATAGTAACGCCAATAGGGACTTTCCA
TTGACGTCAATGGGTGGAGTATTTACGGTAAACTGCCCACTTGGCAGTACATCAAGTGTATCATATGCCA
AGTCCGCCCCCTATTGACGTCAATGACGGTAAATGGCCCGCCTGGCATTATGCCCAGTACATGACCTTAC
GGGACTTTCCTACTTGGCAGTACATCTACGTATTAGTCATCGCTATTACCATGGTGATGCGGTTTTGGCA
GTACACCAATGGGCGTGGATAGCGGTTTGACTCACGGGGATTTCCAAGTCTCCACCCCATTGACGTCAAT
GGGAGTTTGTTTTGGCACCAAAATCAACGGGACTTTCCAAAATGTCGTAATAACCCCGCCCCGTTGACGC
AAATGGGCGGTAGGCGTGTACGGTGGGAGGTCTATATAAGCAGAGCTCGTTTAGTGAACCGTCAGAATTG
ATCTACCATGGACTACAAAGACGATGACGACAAGCTTGCGGCCGCAATGAGCTGGTCACCTTCCCTGACA
ACGCAGACATGTGGGGCCTGGGAAATGAAAGAGCGCCTTGGGACAGGGGGATTTGGAAATGTCATCCGAT
GGCACAATCAGGAAACAGGTGAGCAGATTGCCATCATGCAGTGCCGGCAGGAGCTCAGCCCCCGGAACCG
AGAGCGGTGGTGCCTGGAGATCCAGATCATGAGAAGGCTGACCCACCCCAATGTGGTGGCTGCCCGAGAT
GTCCCTGAGGGGATGCAGAACTTGGCGCCCAATGACCTGCCCCTGCTGGCCATGGAGTACTGCCAAGGAG
GAGATCTCCGGAAGTACCTGAACCAGTTTGAGAACTGCTGTGGTCTGCGGGAAGGTGCCATCCTCACCTT
GCTGAGTGACATTGCCTCTGCGCTTAGATACCTTCATGAAAACAGAATCATCCATCGGGATCTAAAGCCA
GAAAACATCGTCCTGCAGCAAGGAGAACAGAGGTTAATACACAAAATTATTGACCTAGGATATGCCAAGG
AGCTGGATCAGGGCAGTCTTTGCACATCATTCGTGGGGACCCTGCAGTACCTGGCCCCAGAGCTACTGGA
GCAGCAGAAGTACACAGTGACCGTCGACTACTGGAGCTTCGGCACCCTGGCCTTTGAGTGCATCACGGGC
TTCCGGCCCTTCCTCCCCAACTGGCAGCCCGTGCAGTGGCATTCAAAAGTGCGGCAGAAGAGTGAGGTGG
ACATTGTTGTTAGCGAAGACTTGAATGGAACGGTGAAGTTTTCAAGCTCTTTACCCTACCCCAATAATCT
TAACAGTGTCCTGGCTGAGCGACTGGAGAAGTGGCTGCAACTGATGCTGATGTGGCACCCCCGACAGAGG
GGCACGGATCCCACGTATGGGCCCAATGGCTGCTTCAAGGCCCTGGATGACATCTTAAACTTAAAGTTGG
TTCATATCTTGAACATGGTCACGGGCACCATCCACACCTACCCTGTGACAGAGGATGAGAGTCTGCAGAG
CTTGAAGGCCAGAATCCAACAGGACACGGGCATCCCAGAGGAGGACCAGGAGCTGCTGCAGGAAGCGGGC
CTGGCGTTGATCCCCGATAAGCCTGCCACTCAGTGTATTTCAGACGGCAAGTTAAATGAGGGCCACACAT
TGGACATGGATCTTGTTTTTCTCTTTGACAACAGTAAAATCACCTATGAGACTCAGATCTCCCCACGGCC
CCAACCTGAAAGTGTCAGCTGTATCCTTCAAGAGCCCAAGAGGAATCTCGCCTTCTTCCAGCTGAGGAAG
GTGTGGGGCCAGGTCTGGCACAGCATCCAGACCCTGAAGGAAGATTGCAACCGGCTGCAGCAGGGACAGC
GAGCCGCCATGATGAATCTCCTCCGAAACAACAGCTGCCTCTCCAAAATGAAGAATTCCATGGCTTCCAT
GTCTCAGCAGCTCAAGGCCAAGTTGGATTTCTTCAAAACCAGCATCCAGATTGACCTGGAGAAGTACAGC
GAGCAAACCGAGTTTGGGATCACATCAGATAAACTGCTGCTGGCCTGGAGGGAAATGGAGCAGGCTGTGG
AGCTCTGTGGGCGGGAGAACGAAGTGAAACTCCTGGTAGAACGGATGATGGCTCTGCAGACCGACATTGT
GGACTTACAGAGGAGCCCCATGGGCCGGAAGCAGGGGGGAACGCTGGACGACCTAGAGGAGCAAGCAAGG
GAGCTGTACAGGAGACTAAGGGAAAAACCTCGAGACCAGCGAACTGAGGGTGACAGTCAGGAAATGGTAC
GGCTGCTGCTTCAGGCAATTCAGAGCTTCGAGAAGAAAGTGCGAGTGATCTATACGCAGCTCAGTAAAAC
TGTGGTTTGCAAGCAGAAGGCGCTGGAACTGTTGCCCAAGGTGGAAGAGGTGGTGAGCTTAATGAATGAG
GATGAGAAGACTGTTGTCCGGCTGCAGGAGAAGCGGCAGAAGGAGCTCTGGAATCTCCTGAAGATTGCTT
GTAGCAAGGTCCGTGGTCATGTCAGTGGAAGCCCGGATAGCATGAATGCCTCTCGACTTAGCCAGCCTGG
GCAGCTGATGTCTCAGCCCTCCACGGCCTCCAACAGCTTACCTGAGCCAGCCAAGAAGAGTGAAGAACTG
GTGGCTGAAGCACATAACCTCTGCACCCTGCTAGAAAATGCCATACAGGACACTGTGAGGGAACAAGACC
AGAGTTTCACGGCCCTAGACTGGAGCTGGTTACAGACGGAAGAAGAAGAGCACAGCTGCCTGGAGCAGGC
CTCATGATGTGGGGGGACTCGACCCCCTGACATGGGGCAGCCCATAGCAGGCCTTGTGCGGTGGGGGGAC
TCGACCCCCTGACATGGGGCTGCCTGGAGCAGGCCGCGTGACGTGGGGCTGCCTGGCCGCGGCTCTCACA
TGGTGGTTCCTGCTGCACTGATGGCCCAGGGGTCTCTGGTATCCAGATGGAGCTCTCGCTTCCTCAGCAG
CTGTGACTTTCACCCGTCGACTTGGGCTAGAGCGGCCGCGAATTCATCGATAGATCTGATATCGGTACCA
GTCGACTCTAGAGGATCCCGGGTGGCATCCCTGTGACCCCTCCCCAGTGCCTCTCCTGGCCCTGGAAGTT
GCCACTCCAGTGCCCACCAGCCTTGTCCTAATAAAATTAAGTTGCATCATTTTGTCTGACTAGGTGTCCT
TCTATAATATTATGGGGTGGAGGGGGGTGGTATGGAGCAAGGGGCAAGTTGGGAAGACAACCTGTAGGGC
CTGCGGGGTCTATTGGGAACCAAGCTGGAGTGCAGTGGCACAATCTTGGCTCACTGCAATCTCCGCCTCC
TGGGTTCAAGCGATTCTCCTGCCTCAGCCTCCCGAGTTGTTGGGATTCCAGGCATGCATGACCAGGCTCA
GCTAATTTTTGTTTTTTTGGTAGAGACGGGGTTTCACCATATTGGCCAGGCTGGTCTCCAACTCCTAATC
TCAGGTGATCTACCCACCTTGGCCTCCCAAATTGCTGGGATTACAGGCGTGAACCACTGCTCCCTTCCCT
GTCCTTCTGATTTTAAAATAACTATACCAGCAGGAGGACGTCCAGACACAGCATAGGCTACCTGGCCATG
CCCAACCGGTGGGACATTTGAGTTGCTTGCTTGGCACTGTCCTCTCATGCGTTGGGTCCACTCAGTAGAT
GCCTGTTGAATTGGGTACGCGGCCAGCTTGGCTGTGGAATGTGTGTCAGTTAGGGTGTGGAAAGTCCCCA
GGCTCCCCAGCAGGCAGAAGTATGCAAAGCATGCATCTCAATTAGTCAGCAACCAGGTGTGGAAAGTCCC
CAGGCTCCCCAGCAGGCAGAAGTATGCAAAGCATGCATCTCAATTAGTCAGCAACCATAGTCCCGCCCCT
AACTCCGCCCATCCCGCCCCTAACTCCGCCCAGTTCCGCCCATTCTCCGCCCCATGGCTGACTAATTTTT
TTTATTTATGCAGAGGCCGAGGCCGCCTCGGCCTCTGAGCTATTCCAGAAGTAGTGAGGAGGCTTTTTTG
GAGGCCTAGGCTTTTGCAAAAAGCTCCTCGAGGAACTGAAAAACCAGAAAGTTAATTCCCTATAGTGAGT
CGTATTAAATTCGTAATCATGTCATAGCTGTTTCCTGTGTGAAATTGTTATCCGCTCACAATTCCACACA
ACATACGAGCCGGAAGCATAAAGTGTAAAGCCTGGGGTGCCTAATGAGTGAGCTAACTCACATTAATTGC
GTTGCGCTCACTGCCCGCTTTCCAGTCGGGAAACCTGTCGTGCCAGCTG
Features (pLannotate 1.2.2; 17 found; start..end, strand, type, name):
    234..822     -  rep_origin     ori: high-copy-number ColE1/pMB1/pBR322/pUC origin of replication
    993..1853    -  CDS            AmpR: β-lactamase; bla; confers resistance to ampicillin, carbenicillin, and related antibiotics
   1854..1958    -  promoter       AmpR promoter: bla
   1985..2413    +  rep_origin     f1 ori (sequence partly withheld): f1 bacteriophage origin of replication; arrow indicates direction of (+) strand synthesis
   2444..2598    -  CDS            lacZα (fragment): LacZα fragment of β-galactosidase; lacZ fragment
   2758..3137    +  enhancer       CMV enhancer: human cytomegalovirus immediate early enhancer
   3139..3338    +  promoter       CMV promoter: human cytomegalovirus (CMV) immediate early promoter
   3374..3394    +  CDS            3xFLAG (fragment): three tandem FLAG® epitope tags
   3411..5678    +  CDS            IKBKB: IKKB_HUMAN - Also known as IKKB. Experimental evidence at protein level: Swiss-Prot protein existence level 1. Serine kinase that plays an essential role in the NF-kappa-B signaling pathway which is activated by multiple stimuli such as inflammatory cytokines, bacterial or viral products, DNA damages or other cellular stresses (PubMed:30337470). Acts as part of the canonical IKK complex in the conventional pathway of NF-kappa-B activation. Phosphorylates inhibitors of NF-kappa-B on 2 critical serine residues. These modifications allow polyubiquitination of the inhibitors and subsequent degrada
   5955..5973    -  misc_feature   MCS (fragment): pUC18/19 multiple cloning site
   5974..6596    +  polyA_signal   hGH poly(A) signal: human growth hormone polyadenylation signal
   6625..6954    +  promoter       SV40 promoter: SV40 enhancer and early promoter
   6993..7011    -  promoter       T7 promoter: promoter for bacteriophage T7 RNA polymerase
   7049..7065    -  protein_bind   lac operator: The lac repressor binds to the lac operator to inhibit transcription in E. coli. This inhibition can be relieved by adding lactose or isopropyl-β-D-thiogalactopyranoside (IPTG). lac repressor encoded by lacI
   7073..7103    -  promoter       lac promoter: promoter for the E. coli lac operon
   7118..7139    -  protein_bind   CAP binding site: CAP binding activates transcription in the presence of cAMP. E. coli catabolite activator protein
   7152..51      -  CDS            lacI (fragment) (across the origin): lac repressor; lacI; The lac repressor binds to the lac operator to inhibit transcription in E. coli. This inhibition can be relieved by adding lactose or isopropyl-β-D-thiogalactopyranoside (IPTG).
