[The description below was written by a language model from this plasmid's Addgene catalogue record and pLannotate feature annotations shown in this document.]
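Description:
IKK-2 K44M is a mammalian expression plasmid built on the pCMV2 backbone (about 4.7 kb without insert; the sequenced record is 7,193 nt) that carries a kinase-inactive form of human IKK-2, the product of IKBKB, also known as IKK-beta. It is propagated in E. coli as a high-copy plasmid through a ColE1/pUC-type origin and is selected with ampicillin via the β-lactamase gene and its own promoter. An f1 phage origin is also present, along with vector remnants such as lacZα and lacI fragments, a lac promoter/operator region, a T7 promoter and a partial pUC polylinker. No mammalian selection marker is annotated. An SV40 enhancer/early promoter element lies downstream of the expression cassette with no coding sequence annotated after it, so the plasmid appears suited mainly to transient transfection.

The expression cassette consists of the human CMV immediate-early enhancer and promoter, a short backbone-encoded N-terminal FLAG epitope (annotated as a fragment of 3xFLAG, consistent with a single tag), the roughly 2.3 kb IKBKB open reading frame, and the human growth hormone polyadenylation signal. The K44M substitution is recorded as rendering the kinase inactive. The depositor notes that next-generation sequencing also revealed an additional P668H change. IKK-2 is a serine kinase of the canonical IKK complex that phosphorylates IκB inhibitors to trigger their degradation and release NF-κB. A FLAG-tagged catalytically dead version like this one typically serves as a negative control or interfering mutant alongside wild-type kinase in studies of cytokine-induced NF-κB activation, with the tag allowing detection or immunoprecipitation. The cloning sites used for the insert are not recorded.
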