Addgene plasmid #11104: IKK-2 K44M
Depositing lab: Anjana Rao. Depositing organization: Boston Children's Hospital. Publication: IKK-1 and IKK-2: cytokine-activated IkappaB kinases essential for NF-kappaB activation. Mercurio F, Zhu H, Murray BW, Shevchenko A, Bennett BL, Li J, Young DB, Barbosa M, Mann M, Manning A, Rao A. Science. 1997 Oct 31. 278(5339):860-6. 10.1126/science.278.5339.860 PubMed 9346484.
Backbone
  Vector backbone: pCMV2
  Backbone size w/o insert (bp): 4700
  Vector type: Mammalian Expression
Growth in bacteria
  Bacterial resistance: Ampicillin, 100 μg/mL
  Growth temperature: 37°C
  Growth strain: DH5alpha
  Copy number: High Copy
Gene/Insert
  Gene/Insert name: IKK-2
  Species: H. sapiens (human)
  Insert size (bp): 2300
  Mutation: K44M, kinase inactive
  Entrez Gene: IKBKB (a.k.a. IKK-2, IKK-beta, IKK2, IKKB, IMD15, IMD15A, IMD15B, NFKBIKB)
  Tag / fusion protein: FLAG (N terminal on backbone)
  Cloning method: Restriction Enzyme; 5′ cloning site NA (unknown if destroyed); 3′ cloning site NA (unknown if destroyed)
  Sequencing primers: 5′ CMV-F; 3′ hGHpA-R
Terms and licenses: Academic/Nonprofit Terms; Industry Terms: Not Available to Industry
Depositor comments: NGS found additional P668H mutation.
How to cite: IKK-2 K44M was a gift from Anjana Rao (Addgene plasmid # 11104 ; http://n2t.net/addgene:11104 ; RRID:Addgene_11104)
