>Addgene plasmid #11104 | IKK-2 K44M | addgene partial sequence | sequence record 61423 | CMV-F 5'-CGCAAATGGGCGGTAGGCGTG-3'
ACCGTCAGAATTGATCTACCATGGACTACAAAGACGATGACGACAAGCTTGCGGCCGCAATGAGCTGGTC
ACCTTCCCTGACAACGCAGACATGTGGGGCCTGGGAAATGAAAGAGCGCCTTGGGACAGGGGGATTTGGA
AATGTCATCCGATGGCACAATCAGGAAACAGGTGAGCAGATTGCCATCATGCAGTGCCGGCAGGAGCTCA
GCCCCCGGAACCGAGAGCGGTGGTGCCTGGAGATCCAGATCATGAGAAGGCTGACCCACCCCAATGTGGT
GGCTGCCCGAGATGTCCCTGAGGGGATGCAGAACTTGGCGCCCAATGACCTGCCCCTGCTGGCCATGGAG
TACTGCCAAGGAGGAGATCTCCGGAAGTACCTGAACCAGTTTGAGAACTGCTGTGGTCTGCGGGAAGGTG
CCATCCTCACCTTGCTGAGTGACATTGCCTCTGCGCTTAGATACCTTCATGAAAACAGAATCATCCATCG
GGATCTAAAGCCAGAAAACATCGTCCTGCAGCAAGGAGAACAGAGGTTAATACACAAAATTATTGACCTA
GGATATGCCAAGGAGCTGGATCAGGGCAGTCTTTGCACATCATTCGTGGGGACCCTGCAGTACCTGGCCC
CAGAGCTACTGGAGCAGCAGAAGTACACAGTGACCGTCGACTACTGGAGCTTCGGCACCCTGGCCTTTGA
GTGCATCACGGGCTTCCGGCCCTTCCTCCCCAACTGGCAGCCCGTGCAGTGGCATTCAAAAGTGCGGCAG
AAGAGTGAGGTGGACATTGTTGTTAGCGAAGACTTGAATGGAACGGTGAAGTTTTCAAGCTCTTTACCCT
ACCCCAATAATCTTAACAGTGTCCTGGCTGAGCGACTGGAGAA
